>Addgene plasmid #47125 | TAL3406 | depositor partial sequence | sequence record 67212 | Insert sequence
ATGGACTACAAAGACCATGACGGTGATTATAAAGATCATGACATCGATTACAAGGATGACGATGACAAGA
TGGCCCCCAAGAAGAAGAGGAAGGTGGGCATTCACCGCGGGGTACCTATGGTGGACTTGAGGACACTCGG
TTATTCGCAACAGCAACAGGAGAAAATCAAGCCTAAGGTCAGGAGCACCGTCGCGCAACACCACGAGGCG
CTTGTGGGGCATGGCTTCACTCATGCGCATATTGTCGCGCTTTCACAGCACCCTGCGGCGCTTGGGACGG
TGGCTGTCAAATACCAAGATATGATTGCGGCCCTGCCCGAAGCCACGCACGAGGCAATTGTAGGGGTCGG
TAAACAGTGGTCGGGAGCGCGAGCACTTGAGGCGCTGCTGACTGTGGCGGGTGAGCTTAGGGGGCCTCCG
CTCCAGCTCGACACCGGGCAGCTGCTGAAGATCGCGAAGAGAGGGGGAGTAACAGCGGTAGAGGCAGTGC
ACGCCTGGCGCAATGCGCTCACCGGGGCCCCCTTGAACCTGACCCCAGACCAGGTAGTCGCAATCGCGTC
ACATGACGGGGGAAAGCAAGCCCTGGAAACCGTGCAAAGGTTGTTGCCGGTCCTTTGTCAAGACCACGGC
CTTACACCGGAGCAAGTCGTGGCCATTGCATCCCACGACGGTGGCAAACAGGCTCTTGAGACGGTTCAGA
GACTTCTCCCAGTTCTCTGTCAAGCCCACGGGCTGACTCCCGATCAAGTTGTAGCGATTGCGTCGAACAT
TGGAGGGAAACAAGCATTGGAGACTGTCCAACGGCTCCTTCCCGTGTTGTGTCAAGCCCACGGTTTGACG
CCTGCACAAGTGGTCGCCATCGCCTCCAATATTGGCGGTAAGCAGGCGCTGGAAACAGTACAGCGCCTGC
TGCCTGTACTGTGCCAGGATCATGGACTGACCCCAGACCAGGTAGTCGCAATCGCGTCACATGACGGGGG
AAAGCAAGCCCTGGAAACCGTGCAAAGGTTGTTGCCGGTCCTTTGTCAAGACCACGGCCTTACACCGGAG
CAAGTCGTGGCCATTGCATCCCACGACGGTGGCAAACAGGCTCTTGAGACGGTTCAGAGACTTCTCCCAG
TTCTCTGTCAAGCCCACGGGCTGACTCCCGATCAAGTTGTAGCGATTGCGTCGAACATTGGAGGGAAACA
AGCATTGGAGACTGTCCAACGGCTCCTTCCCGTGTTGTGTCAAGCCCACGGTTTGACGCCTGCACAAGTG
GTCGCCATCGCCAACAACAACGGCGGTAAGCAGGCGCTGGAAACAGTACAGCGCCTGCTGCCTGTACTGT
GCCAGGATCATGGACTGACCCCAGACCAGGTAGTCGCAATCGCGTCACATGACGGGGGAAAGCAAGCCCT
GGAAACCGTGCAAAGGTTGTTGCCGGTCCTTTGTCAAGACCACGGCCTTACACCGGAGCAAGTCGTGGCC
ATTGCAAGCAACATCGGTGGCAAACAGGCTCTTGAGACGGTTCAGAGACTTCTCCCAGTTCTCTGTCAAG
CCCACGGGCTGACTCCCGATCAAGTTGTAGCGATTGCGTCGAACATTGGAGGGAAACAAGCATTGGAGAC
TGTCCAACGGCTCCTTCCCGTGTTGTGTCAAGCCCACGGTTTGACGCCTGCACAAGTGGTCGCCATCGCC
TCCAATATTGGCGGTAAGCAGGCGCTGGAAACAGTACAGCGCCTGCTGCCTGTACTGTGCCAGGATCATG
GACTGACCCCAGACCAGGTAGTCGCAATCGCGTCGAACATTGGGGGAAAGCAAGCCCTGGAAACCGTGCA
AAGGTTGTTGCCGGTCCTTTGTCAAGACCACGGCCTTACACCGGAGCAAGTCGTGGCCATTGCAAGCAAC
ATCGGTGGCAAACAGGCTCTTGAGACGGTTCAGAGACTTCTCCCAGTTCTCTGTCAAGCCCACGGGCTGA
CTCCCGATCAAGTTGTAGCGATTGCGAATAACAATGGAGGGAAACAAGCATTGGAGACTGTCCAACGGCT
CCTTCCCGTGTTGTGTCAAGCCCACGGTTTGACGCCTGCACAAGTGGTCGCCATCGCCTCCAATATTGGC
GGTAAGCAGGCGCTGGAAACAGTACAGCGCCTGCTGCCTGTACTGTGCCAGGATCATGGACTGACACCCG
AACAGGTGGTCGCCATTGCTTCCCACGACGGAGGACGGCCAGCCTTGGAG
