>Addgene plasmid #47125 | TAL3406 | addgene partial sequence | sequence record 68632 | JDS-TALEN-F 5'-TAGGGGTCGGTAAACAGTGG-3'
TGTGGCGGGTGAGCTTAGGGGGCCTCCGCTCCAGCTCGACACCGGGCAGCTGCTGAAGATCGCGAAGAGA
GGGGGAGTAACAGCGGTAGAGGCAGTGCACGCCTGGCGCAATGCGCTCACCGGGGCCCCCTTGAACCTGA
CCCCAGACCAGGTAGTCGCAATCGCGTCACATGACGGGGGAAAGCAAGCCCTGGAAACCGTGCAAAGGTT
GTTGCCGGTCCTTTGTCAAGACCACGGCCTTACACCGGAGCAAGTCGTGGCCATTGCATCCCACGACGGT
GGCAAACAGGCTCTTGAGACGGTTCAGAGACTTCTCCCAGTTCTCTGTCAAGCCCACGGGCTGACTCCCG
ATCAAGTTGTAGCGATTGCGTCGAACATTGGAGGGAAACAAGCATTGGAGACTGTCCAACGGCTCCTTCC
CGTGTTGTGTCAAGCCCACGGTTTGACGCCTGCACAAGTGGTCGCCATCGCCTCCAATATTGGCGGTAAG
CAGGCGCTGGAAACAGTACAGCGCCTGCTGCCTGTACTGTGCCAGGATCATGGACTGACCCCAGACCAGG
TAGTCGCAATCGCGTCACATGACGGGGGAAAGCAAGCCCTGGAAACCGTGCAAAGGTTGTTGCCGGTCCT
TTGTCAAGACCACGGCCTTACACCGGAGCAAGTCGTGGCCATTGCATCCCACGACGGTGGCAAACAGGCT
CTTGAGACGGTTCAGAGACTTCTCCCAGTTCTCTGTCAAGCCCACGGGCTGACTCCCGATCAAGTTGTAG
CGATTGCGTCGAACATTGGAGGGAAACAAGCATTGGAGACTGTCCAACGGCTCCTTCCCGTGTTGTGTCA
AGCCCACGGTTTGACGCCTGCACAAGTGGTCGCCATCGCC
