[The description below was written by a language model from this plasmid's Addgene catalogue record.]
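Description:
TAL3406 is a TALEN expression plasmid encoding the left-hand monomer of a nuclease pair designed against the zebrafish (Danio rerio) atf6 gene. It is built on the JDS71 backbone, a roughly 6.4 kb TALEN framework vector classed as a mammalian expression plasmid that also carries a T7 promoter. The plasmid is maintained at high copy in E. coli under ampicillin selection. The record gives no feature table, so the origin of replication and the polyadenylation signal are not listed explicitly, although the BGH reverse sequencing primer suggests a BGH terminator region downstream of the coding sequence.

The insert of about 1.4 kb is an engineered array of TAL effector repeats that specifies an 18-nucleotide binding site in atf6. It was cloned between two BsmBI sites, a type IIS strategy that destroys both sites and joins the repeat array in frame with the backbone-encoded flanking parts. These parts supply an N-terminal 3X FLAG tag for detection and a C-terminal wild-type FokI cleavage domain. Because FokI must dimerise to cut, this monomer is meant to be used with a matching right-hand TALEN that binds the opposite strand across a spacer. The pair then produces a double-strand break, and error-prone repair of that break can create disrupting insertions or deletions.

The CMV promoter drives expression in transfected cells. The T7 promoter allows in vitro transcription of TALEN mRNA, which fits the associated work on targeted gene disruption in somatic zebrafish cells. The insert name indicates that the construct belongs to a community set of zebrafish-targeting TALENs. The depositor recommends confirming the plasmid by diagnostic restriction digest before use.
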