Addgene plasmid #47125: TAL3406
Depositing lab: Keith Joung. Depositing organization: Massachusetts General Hospital. Publication: Targeted gene disruption in somatic zebrafish cells using engineered TALENs. Sander JD, Cade L, Khayter C, Reyon D, Peterson RT, Joung JK, Yeh JR. Nat Biotechnol. 2011 Aug 5;29(8):697-8. doi: 10.1038/nbt.1934. PubMed 21822241.
Backbone
  Vector backbone: JDS71
  Backbone manufacturer: Addgene plasmid #32287
  Backbone size w/o insert (bp): 6447
  Vector type: Mammalian Expression ; T7
Growth in bacteria
  Bacterial resistance: Ampicillin, 100 μg/mL
  Growth temperature: 37°C
  Growth strain: XL1 Blue
  Copy number: High Copy
Gene/Insert
  Gene/Insert name: ZebrafishCommunity-atf6-left (alt name: atf6)
  Species: D. rerio (zebrafish)
  Insert size (bp): 1430
  Entrez Gene: atf6 (a.k.a. fi12h10, si:ch211-199m3.9, si:ch211-260g14.1, wu:fi12h10)
  Promoter: CMV
  Tag / fusion protein: 3X Flag (N terminal on backbone); WT FOKI (C terminal on backbone)
  Cloning method: Restriction Enzyme; 5′ cloning site BsmBI (destroyed during cloning); 3′ cloning site BsmBI (destroyed during cloning)
  Sequencing primers: 5′ CMV-F; 3′ BGH-rev
Terms and licenses: Academic/Nonprofit Terms; Industry Terms: Not Available to Industry
Depositor comments: Target binding site: TCCAACCAGCAAAAAGAC It is strongly recommended that users perform a diagnostic digest to verify this plasmid prior to use. For example, a double digest of the plasmid with BamHI and KpnI should result in two bands at 2.3kb and 5.8kb.
How to cite: TAL3406 was a gift from Keith Joung (Addgene plasmid # 47125 ; http://n2t.net/addgene:47125 ; RRID:Addgene_47125)
